Addgene plasmid #113775: pTCFL5.1.0-gDNA
Purpose: CRISPR plasmid for expression of Cas9 and gRNA targeting human transcription factor TCFL5
Depositing lab: Kevin White. Depositing organization: University of Chicago.
Backbone
  Vector backbone: pX330
  Backbone manufacturer: Zhang lab (Addgene plasmid ID: 42230)
  Vector type: Mammalian Expression, CRISPR
Growth in bacteria
  Bacterial resistance: Ampicillin, 100 μg/mL
  Growth temperature: 37°C
  Growth strain: DH5alpha
  Copy number: High Copy
Gene/Insert
  Gene/Insert name: TCFL5
  gRNA/shRNA sequence: CTCGATGGAGATCAAGTGAT CGG
  Species: H. sapiens (human)
  Entrez Gene: TCFL5 (a.k.a. CHA, E2BP-1, Figlb, bHLHe82)
  Cloning method: Restriction Enzyme; 5′ cloning site BbsI (destroyed during cloning); 3′ cloning site BbsI (destroyed during cloning)
  Sequencing primers: 5′ hU6-F (5'-GAGGGCCTATTTCCCATGATT-3')
Terms and licenses: Academic/Nonprofit Terms; Industry Terms: Not Available to Industry
Depositor comments: gRNA sequence listed includes 20 nucleotide target sequence, followed by the uncloned PAM sequence. The PAM sequence is not present in the plasmid. Use with plasmid pTCFL5-donor
How to cite: pTCFL5.1.0-gDNA was a gift from Kevin White (Addgene plasmid # 113775 ; http://n2t.net/addgene:113775 ; RRID:Addgene_113775)
