[The description below was written by a language model from this plasmid's Addgene catalogue record and pLannotate feature annotations shown in this document.]
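Description:
pTCFL5.1.0-gDNA is a mammalian CRISPR expression plasmid built on the pX330 backbone, designed to deliver both Streptococcus pyogenes Cas9 and a single guide RNA against the human transcription factor gene TCFL5 (also known as CHA, E2BP-1, Figlb or bHLHe82) from one 8.5 kb vector. It is propagated in E. coli as a high-copy plasmid through a ColE1/pUC-type origin and selected with ampicillin via the β-lactamase gene and its native promoter. An M13/f1-type phage origin is also annotated. The short bom and rop fragments are minor backbone matches, and a single AAV2 ITR sits downstream of the Cas9 cassette; with only one ITR annotated, the record does not indicate use as an AAV packaging vector.

The payload consists of two expression units. A human U6 RNA polymerase III promoter drives the guide RNA: the 20-nucleotide TCFL5 spacer was inserted between paired BbsI sites, which were destroyed in cloning, so that it is fused directly to the S. pyogenes gRNA scaffold (annotated across the sequence origin). The PAM listed with the target in the record is genomic and is not present in the plasmid. Cas9 is transcribed from a hybrid promoter comprising the CMV enhancer, the chicken β-actin promoter and a hybrid intron. Its coding sequence is annotated as contiguous N- and C-terminal portions that together form the full-length nuclease, followed by a C-terminal nucleoplasmin nuclear localization signal and a bovine growth hormone polyadenylation signal. No mammalian selection marker or reporter is annotated. The depositor notes that it is meant to be used with a companion plasmid, pTCFL5-donor, implying that Cas9 cleavage at TCFL5 serves to promote donor-templated editing of the locus, although the nature of that edit is not stated in the record.
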