Features (pLannotate 1.2.2; 18 found; start..end, strand, type, name):
     79..122     +  misc_RNA       gRNA scaffold (fragment): guide RNA scaffold for the Streptococcus pyogenes CRISPR/Cas9 system
    169..454     +  enhancer       CMV enhancer: human cytomegalovirus immediate early enhancer; contains an 18-bp deletion relative to the standard CMV enhancer
    456..733     +  promoter       chicken β-actin promoter: No description available
    734..962     +  intron         hybrid intron: hybrid between chicken β-actin (CBA) and minute virus of mice (MMV) introns (Gray et al., 2011)
   1100..2701    +  CDS            Cas9(N): N-terminal portion of Streptococcus pyogenes Cas9 (Zetsche et al., 2015)
   2702..5200    +  CDS            Cas9(C): C-terminal portion of Streptococcus pyogenes Cas9 (Zetsche et al., 2015)
   5201..5248    +  CDS            nucleoplasmin NLS: bipartite nuclear localization signal from nucleoplasmin
   5282..5393    +  polyA_signal   bGH poly(A) signal: bovine growth hormone polyadenylation signal
   5498..5638    +  repeat_region  AAV2 ITR: inverted terminal repeat of adeno-associated virus serotype 2 inverted
   5643..5694    -  misc_feature   bom (fragment): basis of mobility region from pBR322
   5713..6093    +  rep_origin     M13 ori (sequence partly withheld): M13 bacteriophage origin of replication; arrow indicates direction of (+) strand synthesis
   6169..6218    -  misc_feature   bom (fragment): basis of mobility region from pBR322
   6320..6355    -  CDS            rop (fragment): Rop protein, which maintains plasmids at low copy number; rop
   6450..6554    +  promoter       AmpR promoter: bla
   6555..7415    +  CDS            AmpR: β-lactamase; bla; confers resistance to ampicillin, carbenicillin, and related antibiotics
   7586..8174    +  rep_origin     ori: high-copy-number ColE1/pMB1/pBR322/pUC origin of replication
   8236..8476    +  promoter       U6 promoter: RNA polymerase III promoter for human U6 snRNA
   8505..72      +  misc_RNA       gRNA scaffold (across the origin): guide RNA scaffold for the Streptococcus pyogenes CRISPR/Cas9 system
>Addgene plasmid #113775 | pTCFL5.1.0-gDNA | depositor full sequence | sequence record 214736 | Full Sequence
TAGAGCTAGAAATAGCAAGTTAAAATAAGGCTAGTCCGTTATCAACTTGAAAAAGTGGCACCGAGTCGGT
GCTTTTTTGTTTTAGAGCTAGAAATAGCAAGTTAAAATAAGGCTAGTCCGTTTTTAGCGCGTGCGCCAAT
TCTGCAGACAAATGGCTCTAGAGGTACCCGTTACATAACTTACGGTAAATGGCCCGCCTGGCTGACCGCC
CAACGACCCCCGCCCATTGACGTCAATAGTAACGCCAATAGGGACTTTCCATTGACGTCAATGGGTGGAG
TATTTACGGTAAACTGCCCACTTGGCAGTACATCAAGTGTATCATATGCCAAGTACGCCCCCTATTGACG
TCAATGACGGTAAATGGCCCGCCTGGCATTGTGCCCAGTACATGACCTTATGGGACTTTCCTACTTGGCA
GTACATCTACGTATTAGTCATCGCTATTACCATGGTCGAGGTGAGCCCCACGTTCTGCTTCACTCTCCCC
ATCTCCCCCCCCTCCCCACCCCCAATTTTGTATTTATTTATTTTTTAATTATTTTGTGCAGCGATGGGGG
CGGGGGGGGGGGGGGGGCGCGCGCCAGGCGGGGCGGGGCGGGGCGAGGGGCGGGGCGGGGCGAGGCGGAG
AGGTGCGGCGGCAGCCAATCAGAGCGGCGCGCTCCGAAAGTTTCCTTTTATGGCGAGGCGGCGGCGGCGG
CGGCCCTATAAAAAGCGAAGCGCGCGGCGGGCGGGAGTCGCTGCGACGCTGCCTTCGCCCCGTGCCCCGC
TCCGCCGCCGCCTCGCGCCGCCCGCCCCGGCTCTGACTGACCGCGTTACTCCCACAGGTGAGCGGGCGGG
ACGGCCCTTCTCCTCCGGGCTGTAATTAGCTGAGCAAGAGGTAAGGGTTTAAGGGATGGTTGGTTGGTGG
GGTATTAATGTTTAATTACCTGGAGCACCTGCCTGAAATCACTTTTTTTCAGGTTGGACCGGTGCCACCA
TGGACTATAAGGACCACGACGGAGACTACAAGGATCATGATATTGATTACAAAGACGATGACGATAAGAT
GGCCCCAAAGAAGAAGCGGAAGGTCGGTATCCACGGAGTCCCAGCAGCCGACAAGAAGTACAGCATCGGC
CTGGACATCGGCACCAACTCTGTGGGCTGGGCCGTGATCACCGACGAGTACAAGGTGCCCAGCAAGAAAT
TCAAGGTGCTGGGCAACACCGACCGGCACAGCATCAAGAAGAACCTGATCGGAGCCCTGCTGTTCGACAG
CGGCGAAACAGCCGAGGCCACCCGGCTGAAGAGAACCGCCAGAAGAAGATACACCAGACGGAAGAACCGG
ATCTGCTATCTGCAAGAGATCTTCAGCAACGAGATGGCCAAGGTGGACGACAGCTTCTTCCACAGACTGG
AAGAGTCCTTCCTGGTGGAAGAGGATAAGAAGCACGAGCGGCACCCCATCTTCGGCAACATCGTGGACGA
GGTGGCCTACCACGAGAAGTACCCCACCATCTACCACCTGAGAAAGAAACTGGTGGACAGCACCGACAAG
GCCGACCTGCGGCTGATCTATCTGGCCCTGGCCCACATGATCAAGTTCCGGGGCCACTTCCTGATCGAGG
GCGACCTGAACCCCGACAACAGCGACGTGGACAAGCTGTTCATCCAGCTGGTGCAGACCTACAACCAGCT
GTTCGAGGAAAACCCCATCAACGCCAGCGGCGTGGACGCCAAGGCCATCCTGTCTGCCAGACTGAGCAAG
AGCAGACGGCTGGAAAATCTGATCGCCCAGCTGCCCGGCGAGAAGAAGAATGGCCTGTTCGGAAACCTGA
TTGCCCTGAGCCTGGGCCTGACCCCCAACTTCAAGAGCAACTTCGACCTGGCCGAGGATGCCAAACTGCA
GCTGAGCAAGGACACCTACGACGACGACCTGGACAACCTGCTGGCCCAGATCGGCGACCAGTACGCCGAC
CTGTTTCTGGCCGCCAAGAACCTGTCCGACGCCATCCTGCTGAGCGACATCCTGAGAGTGAACACCGAGA
TCACCAAGGCCCCCCTGAGCGCCTCTATGATCAAGAGATACGACGAGCACCACCAGGACCTGACCCTGCT
GAAAGCTCTCGTGCGGCAGCAGCTGCCTGAGAAGTACAAAGAGATTTTCTTCGACCAGAGCAAGAACGGC
TACGCCGGCTACATTGACGGCGGAGCCAGCCAGGAAGAGTTCTACAAGTTCATCAAGCCCATCCTGGAAA
AGATGGACGGCACCGAGGAACTGCTCGTGAAGCTGAACAGAGAGGACCTGCTGCGGAAGCAGCGGACCTT
CGACAACGGCAGCATCCCCCACCAGATCCACCTGGGAGAGCTGCACGCCATTCTGCGGCGGCAGGAAGAT
TTTTACCCATTCCTGAAGGACAACCGGGAAAAGATCGAGAAGATCCTGACCTTCCGCATCCCCTACTACG
TGGGCCCTCTGGCCAGGGGAAACAGCAGATTCGCCTGGATGACCAGAAAGAGCGAGGAAACCATCACCCC
CTGGAACTTCGAGGAAGTGGTGGACAAGGGCGCTTCCGCCCAGAGCTTCATCGAGCGGATGACCAACTTC
GATAAGAACCTGCCCAACGAGAAGGTGCTGCCCAAGCACAGCCTGCTGTACGAGTACTTCACCGTGTATA
ACGAGCTGACCAAAGTGAAATACGTGACCGAGGGAATGAGAAAGCCCGCCTTCCTGAGCGGCGAGCAGAA
AAAGGCCATCGTGGACCTGCTGTTCAAGACCAACCGGAAAGTGACCGTGAAGCAGCTGAAAGAGGACTAC
TTCAAGAAAATCGAGTGCTTCGACTCCGTGGAAATCTCCGGCGTGGAAGATCGGTTCAACGCCTCCCTGG
GCACATACCACGATCTGCTGAAAATTATCAAGGACAAGGACTTCCTGGACAATGAGGAAAACGAGGACAT
TCTGGAAGATATCGTGCTGACCCTGACACTGTTTGAGGACAGAGAGATGATCGAGGAACGGCTGAAAACC
TATGCCCACCTGTTCGACGACAAAGTGATGAAGCAGCTGAAGCGGCGGAGATACACCGGCTGGGGCAGGC
TGAGCCGGAAGCTGATCAACGGCATCCGGGACAAGCAGTCCGGCAAGACAATCCTGGATTTCCTGAAGTC
CGACGGCTTCGCCAACAGAAACTTCATGCAGCTGATCCACGACGACAGCCTGACCTTTAAAGAGGACATC
CAGAAAGCCCAGGTGTCCGGCCAGGGCGATAGCCTGCACGAGCACATTGCCAATCTGGCCGGCAGCCCCG
CCATTAAGAAGGGCATCCTGCAGACAGTGAAGGTGGTGGACGAGCTCGTGAAAGTGATGGGCCGGCACAA
GCCCGAGAACATCGTGATCGAAATGGCCAGAGAGAACCAGACCACCCAGAAGGGACAGAAGAACAGCCGC
GAGAGAATGAAGCGGATCGAAGAGGGCATCAAAGAGCTGGGCAGCCAGATCCTGAAAGAACACCCCGTGG
AAAACACCCAGCTGCAGAACGAGAAGCTGTACCTGTACTACCTGCAGAATGGGCGGGATATGTACGTGGA
CCAGGAACTGGACATCAACCGGCTGTCCGACTACGATGTGGACCATATCGTGCCTCAGAGCTTTCTGAAG
GACGACTCCATCGACAACAAGGTGCTGACCAGAAGCGACAAGAACCGGGGCAAGAGCGACAACGTGCCCT
CCGAAGAGGTCGTGAAGAAGATGAAGAACTACTGGCGGCAGCTGCTGAACGCCAAGCTGATTACCCAGAG
AAAGTTCGACAATCTGACCAAGGCCGAGAGAGGCGGCCTGAGCGAACTGGATAAGGCCGGCTTCATCAAG
AGACAGCTGGTGGAAACCCGGCAGATCACAAAGCACGTGGCACAGATCCTGGACTCCCGGATGAACACTA
AGTACGACGAGAATGACAAGCTGATCCGGGAAGTGAAAGTGATCACCCTGAAGTCCAAGCTGGTGTCCGA
TTTCCGGAAGGATTTCCAGTTTTACAAAGTGCGCGAGATCAACAACTACCACCACGCCCACGACGCCTAC
CTGAACGCCGTCGTGGGAACCGCCCTGATCAAAAAGTACCCTAAGCTGGAAAGCGAGTTCGTGTACGGCG
ACTACAAGGTGTACGACGTGCGGAAGATGATCGCCAAGAGCGAGCAGGAAATCGGCAAGGCTACCGCCAA
GTACTTCTTCTACAGCAACATCATGAACTTTTTCAAGACCGAGATTACCCTGGCCAACGGCGAGATCCGG
AAGCGGCCTCTGATCGAGACAAACGGCGAAACCGGGGAGATCGTGTGGGATAAGGGCCGGGATTTTGCCA
CCGTGCGGAAAGTGCTGAGCATGCCCCAAGTGAATATCGTGAAAAAGACCGAGGTGCAGACAGGCGGCTT
CAGCAAAGAGTCTATCCTGCCCAAGAGGAACAGCGATAAGCTGATCGCCAGAAAGAAGGACTGGGACCCT
AAGAAGTACGGCGGCTTCGACAGCCCCACCGTGGCCTATTCTGTGCTGGTGGTGGCCAAAGTGGAAAAGG
GCAAGTCCAAGAAACTGAAGAGTGTGAAAGAGCTGCTGGGGATCACCATCATGGAAAGAAGCAGCTTCGA
GAAGAATCCCATCGACTTTCTGGAAGCCAAGGGCTACAAAGAAGTGAAAAAGGACCTGATCATCAAGCTG
CCTAAGTACTCCCTGTTCGAGCTGGAAAACGGCCGGAAGAGAATGCTGGCCTCTGCCGGCGAACTGCAGA
AGGGAAACGAACTGGCCCTGCCCTCCAAATATGTGAACTTCCTGTACCTGGCCAGCCACTATGAGAAGCT
GAAGGGCTCCCCCGAGGATAATGAGCAGAAACAGCTGTTTGTGGAACAGCACAAGCACTACCTGGACGAG
ATCATCGAGCAGATCAGCGAGTTCTCCAAGAGAGTGATCCTGGCCGACGCTAATCTGGACAAAGTGCTGT
CCGCCTACAACAAGCACCGGGATAAGCCCATCAGAGAGCAGGCCGAGAATATCATCCACCTGTTTACCCT
GACCAATCTGGGAGCCCCTGCCGCCTTCAAGTACTTTGACACCACCATCGACCGGAAGAGGTACACCAGC
ACCAAAGAGGTGCTGGACGCCACCCTGATCCACCAGAGCATCACCGGCCTGTACGAGACACGGATCGACC
TGTCTCAGCTGGGAGGCGACAAAAGGCCGGCGGCCACGAAAAAGGCCGGCCAGGCAAAAAAGAAAAAGTA
AGAATTCCTAGAGCTCGCTGATCAGCCTCGACTGTGCCTTCTAGTTGCCAGCCATCTGTTGTTTGCCCCT
CCCCCGTGCCTTCCTTGACCCTGGAAGGTGCCACTCCCACTGTCCTTTCCTAATAAAATGAGGAAATTGC
ATCGCATTGTCTGAGTAGGTGTCATTCTATTCTGGGGGGTGGGGTGGGGCAGGACAGCAAGGGGGAGGAT
TGGGAAGAGAATAGCAGGCATGCTGGGGAGCGGCCGCAGGAACCCCTAGTGATGGAGTTGGCCACTCCCT
CTCTGCGCGCTCGCTCGCTCACTGAGGCCGGGCGACCAAAGGTCGCCCGACGCCCGGGCTTTGCCCGGGC
GGCCTCAGTGAGCGAGCGAGCGCGCAGCTGCCTGCAGGGGCGCCTGATGCGGTATTTTCTCCTTACGCAT
CTGTGCGGTATTTCACACCGCATA
[142 nt withheld, positions 5695-5836]
C
[141 nt withheld, positions 5838-5978]
CCTTTGACGTTGGAGTCCACGTTCTTT
[37 nt withheld, positions 6006-6042]
ACCCTATCTCGGGCTATTCTTTTGATTTATAAGGGATTTTGCCGATTTCGGCCTATTGGTTAAAAAATGA
GCTGATTTAACAAAAATTTAACGCGAATTTTAACAAAATATTAACGTTTACAATTTTATGGTGCACTCTC
AGTACAATCTGCTCTGATGCCGCATAGTTAAGCCAGCCCCGACACCCGCCAACACCCGCTGACGCGCCCT
GACGGGCTTGTCTGCTCCCGGCATCCGCTTACAGACAAGCTGTGACCGTCTCCGGGAGCTGCATGTGTCA
GAGGTTTTCACCGTCATCACCGAAACGCGCGAGACGAAAGGGCCTCGTGATACGCCTATTTTTATAGGTT
AATGTCATGATAATAATGGTTTCTTAGACGTCAGGTGGCACTTTTCGGGGAAATGTGCGCGGAACCCCTA
TTTGTTTATTTTTCTAAATACATTCAAATATGTATCCGCTCATGAGACAATAACCCTGATAAATGCTTCA
ATAATATTGAAAAAGGAAGAGTATGAGTATTCAACATTTCCGTGTCGCCCTTATTCCCTTTTTTGCGGCA
TTTTGCCTTCCTGTTTTTGCTCACCCAGAAACGCTGGTGAAAGTAAAAGATGCTGAAGATCAGTTGGGTG
CACGAGTGGGTTACATCGAACTGGATCTCAACAGCGGTAAGATCCTTGAGAGTTTTCGCCCCGAAGAACG
TTTTCCAATGATGAGCACTTTTAAAGTTCTGCTATGTGGCGCGGTATTATCCCGTATTGACGCCGGGCAA
GAGCAACTCGGTCGCCGCATACACTATTCTCAGAATGACTTGGTTGAGTACTCACCAGTCACAGAAAAGC
ATCTTACGGATGGCATGACAGTAAGAGAATTATGCAGTGCTGCCATAACCATGAGTGATAACACTGCGGC
CAACTTACTTCTGACAACGATCGGAGGACCGAAGGAGCTAACCGCTTTTTTGCACAACATGGGGGATCAT
GTAACTCGCCTTGATCGTTGGGAACCGGAGCTGAATGAAGCCATACCAAACGACGAGCGTGACACCACGA
TGCCTGTAGCAATGGCAACAACGTTGCGCAAACTATTAACTGGCGAACTACTTACTCTAGCTTCCCGGCA
ACAATTAATAGACTGGATGGAGGCGGATAAAGTTGCAGGACCACTTCTGCGCTCGGCCCTTCCGGCTGGC
TGGTTTATTGCTGATAAATCTGGAGCCGGTGAGCGTGGAAGCCGCGGTATCATTGCAGCACTGGGGCCAG
ATGGTAAGCCCTCCCGTATCGTAGTTATCTACACGACGGGGAGTCAGGCAACTATGGATGAACGAAATAG
ACAGATCGCTGAGATAGGTGCCTCACTGATTAAGCATTGGTAACTGTCAGACCAAGTTTACTCATATATA
CTTTAGATTGATTTAAAACTTCATTTTTAATTTAAAAGGATCTAGGTGAAGATCCTTTTTGATAATCTCA
TGACCAAAATCCCTTAACGTGAGTTTTCGTTCCACTGAGCGTCAGACCCCGTAGAAAAGATCAAAGGATC
TTCTTGAGATCCTTTTTTTCTGCGCGTAATCTGCTGCTTGCAAACAAAAAAACCACCGCTACCAGCGGTG
GTTTGTTTGCCGGATCAAGAGCTACCAACTCTTTTTCCGAAGGTAACTGGCTTCAGCAGAGCGCAGATAC
CAAATACTGTCCTTCTAGTGTAGCCGTAGTTAGGCCACCACTTCAAGAACTCTGTAGCACCGCCTACATA
CCTCGCTCTGCTAATCCTGTTACCAGTGGCTGCTGCCAGTGGCGATAAGTCGTGTCTTACCGGGTTGGAC
TCAAGACGATAGTTACCGGATAAGGCGCAGCGGTCGGGCTGAACGGGGGGTTCGTGCACACAGCCCAGCT
TGGAGCGAACGACCTACACCGAACTGAGATACCTACAGCGTGAGCTATGAGAAAGCGCCACGCTTCCCGA
AGGGAGAAAGGCGGACAGGTATCCGGTAAGCGGCAGGGTCGGAACAGGAGAGCGCACGAGGGAGCTTCCA
GGGGGAAACGCCTGGTATCTTTATAGTCCTGTCGGGTTTCGCCACCTCTGACTTGAGCGTCGATTTTTGT
GATGCTCGTCAGGGGGGCGGAGCCTATGGAAAAACGCCAGCAACGCGGCCTTTTTACGGTTCCTGGCCTT
TTGCTGGCCTTTTGCTCACATGTGAGGGCCTATTTCCCATGATTCCTTCATATTTGCATATACGATACAA
GGCTGTTAGAGAGATAATTGGAATTAATTTGACTGTAAACACAAAGATATTAGTACAAAATACGTGACGT
AGAAAGTAATAATTTCTTGGGTAGTTTGCAGTTTTAAAATTATGTTTTAAAATGGACTATCATATGCTTA
CCGTAACTTGAAAGTATTTCGATTTCTTGGCTTTATATATCTTGTGGAAAGGACGAAACACCCTCGATGG
AGATCAAGTGATGTTT
